>Addgene plasmid #208309 | ABE-RA4.4 | addgene full sequence | sequence record 410364 | Addgene NGS Result
TCTGGCCGCCAAGAACCTGTCCGACGCCATCCTGCTGAGCGACATCCTGAGAGTGAACACCGAGATCACC
AAGGCCCCCCTGAGCGCCTCTATGATCAAGAGATACGACGAGCACCACCAGGACCTGACCCTGCTGAAAG
CTCTCGTGCGGCAGCAGCTGCCTGAGAAGTACAAAGAGATTTTCTTCGACCAGAGCAAGAACGGCTACGC
CGGCTACATTGACGGCGGAGCCAGCCAGGAAGAGTTCTACAAGTTCATCAAGCCCATCCTGGAAAAGATG
GACGGCACCGAGGAACTGCTCGTGAAGCTGAACAGAGAGGACCTGCTGCGGAAGCAGCGGACCTTCGACA
ACGGCAGCATCCCCCACCAGATCCACCTGGGAGAGCTGCACGCCATTCTGCGGCGGCAGGAAGATTTTTA
CCCATTCCTGAAGGACAACCGGGAAAAGATCGAGAAGATCCTGACCTTCCGCATCCCCTACTACGTGGGC
CCTCTGGCCAGGGGAAACAGCAGATTCGCCTGGATGACCAGAAAGAGCGAGGAAACCATCACCCCCTGGA
ACTTCGAGGAAGTGGTGGACAAGGGCGCTTCCGCCCAGAGCTTCATCGAGCGGATGACCAACTTCGATAA
GAACCTGCCCAACGAGAAGGTGCTGCCCAAGCACAGCCTGCTGTACGAGTACTTCACCGTGTATAACGAG
CTGACCAAAGTGAAATACGTGACCGAGGGAATGAGAAAGCCCGCCTTCCTGAGCGGCGAGCAGAAAAAGG
CCATCGTGGACCTGCTGTTCAAGACCAACCGGAAAGTGACCGTGAAGCAGCTGAAAGAGGACTACTTCAA
GAAAATCGAGTGCTTCGACTCCGTGGAAATCTCCGGCGTGGAAGATCGGTTCAACGCCTCCCTGGGCACA
TACCACGATCTGCTGAAAATTATCAAGGACAAGGACTTCCTGGACAATGAGGAAAACGAGGACATTCTGG
AAGATATCGTGCTGACCCTGACACTGTTTGAGGACAGAGAGATGATCGAGGAACGGCTGAAAACCTATGC
CCACCTGTTCGACGACAAAGTGATGAAGCAGCTGAAGCGGCGGAGATACACCGGCTGGGGCAGGCTGAGC
CGGAAGCTGATCAACGGCATCCGGGACAAGCAGTCCGGCAAGACAATCCTGGATTTCCTGAAGTCCGACG
GCTTCGCCAACAGAAACTTCATGCAGCTGATCCACGACGACAGCCTGACCTTTAAAGAGGACATCCAGAA
AGCCCAGGTGTCCGGCCAGGGCGATAGCCTGCACGAGCACATTGCCAATCTGGCCGGCAGCCCCGCCATT
AAGAAGGGCATCCTGCAGACAGTGAAGGTGGTGGACGAGCTCGTGAAAGTGATGGGCCGGCACAAGCCCG
AGAACATCGTGATCGAAATGGCCAGAGAGAACCAGACCACCCAGAAGGGACAGAAGAACAGCCGCGAGAG
AATGAAGCGGATCGAAGAGGGCATCAAAGAGCTGGGCAGCCAGATCCTGAAAGAACACCCCGTGGAAAAC
ACCCAGCTGCAGAACGAGAAGCTGTACCTGTACTACCTGCAGAATGGGCGGGATATGTACGTGGACCAGG
AACTGGACATCAACCGGCTGTCCGACTACGATGTGGACCATATCGTGCCTCAGAGCTTTCTGAAGGACGA
CTCCATCGACAACAAGGTGCTGACCAGAAGCGACAAGAACCGGGGCAAGAGCGACAACGTGCCCTCCGAA
GAGGTCGTGAAGAAGATGAAGAACTACTGGCGGCAGCTGCTGAACGCCAAGCTGATTACCCAGAGAAAGT
TCGACAATCTGACCAAGGCCGAGAGAGGCGGCCTGAGCGAACTGGATAAGGCCGGCTTCATCAAGAGACA
GCTGGTGGAAACCCGGCAGATCACAAAGCACGTGGCACAGATCCTGGACTCCCGGATGAACACTAAGTAC
GACGAGAATGACAAGCTGATCCGGGAAGTGAAAGTGATCACCCTGAAGTCCAAGCTGGTGTCCGATTTCC
GGAAGGATTTCCAGTTTTACAAAGTGCGCGAGATCAACAACTACCACCACGCCCACGACGCCTACCTGAA
CGCCGTCGTGGGAACCGCCCTGATCAAAAAGTACCCTAAGCTGGAAAGCGAGTTCGTGTACGGCGACTAC
AAGGTGTACGACGTGCGGAAGATGATCGCCAAGAGCGAGCAGGAAATCGGCAAGGCTACCGCCAAGTACT
TCTTCTACAGCAACATCATGAACTTTTTCAAGACCGAGATTACCCTGGCCAACGGCGAGATCCGGAAGCG
GCCTCTGATCGAGACAAACGGCGAAACCGGGGAGATCGTGTGGGATAAGGGCCGGGATTTTGCCACCGTG
CGGAAAGTGCTGAGCATGCCCCAAGTGAATATCGTGAAAAAGACCGAGGTGCAGACAGGCGGCTTCAGCA
AAGAGTCTATCCTGCCCAAGAGGAACAGCGATAAGCTGATCGCCAGAAAGAAGGACTGGGACCCTAAGAA
GTACGGCGGCTTCGACAGCCCCACCGTGGCCTATTCTGTGCTGGTGGTGGCCAAAGTGGAAAAGGGCAAG
TCCAAGAAACTGAAGAGTGTGAAAGAGCTGCTGGGGATCACCATCATGGAAAGAAGCAGCTTCGAGAAGA
ATCCCATCGACTTTCTGGAAGCCAAGGGCTACAAAGAAGTGAAAAAGGACCTGATCATCAAGCTGCCTAA
GTACTCCCTGTTCGAGCTGGAAAACGGCCGGAAGAGAATGCTGGCCTCTGCCGGCGAACTGCAGAAGGGA
AACGAACTGGCCCTGCCCTCCAAATATGTGAACTTCCTGTACCTGGCCAGCCACTATGAGAAGCTGAAGG
GCTCCCCCGAGGATAATGAGCAGAAACAGCTGTTTGTGGAACAGCACAAGCACTACCTGGACGAGATCAT
CGAGCAGATCAGCGAGTTCTCCAAGAGAGTGATCCTGGCCGACGCTAATCTGGACAAAGTGCTGTCCGCC
TACAACAAGCACCGGGATAAGCCCATCAGAGAGCAGGCCGAGAATATCATCCACCTGTTTACCCTGACCA
ATCTGGGAGCCCCTGCCGCCTTCAAGTACTTTGACACCACCATCGACCGGAAGAGGTACACCAGCACCAA
AGAGGTGCTGGACGCCACCCTGATCCACCAGAGCATCACCGGCCTGTACGAGACACGGATCGACCTGTCT
CAGCTGGGAGGTGACTCTGGCGGCTCAAAAAGAACCGCCGACGGCAGCGAATTCGAGCCCAAGAAGAAGA
GGAAAGTCTAACCGGTCATCATCACCATCACCATTGAGTTTAAACCCGCTGATCAGCCTCGACTGTGCCT
TCTAGTTGCCAGCCATCTGTTGTTTGCCCCTCCCCCGTGCCTTCCTTGACCCTGGAAGGTGCCACTCCCA
CTGTCCTTTCCTAATAAAATGAGGAAATTGCATCGCATTGTCTGAGTAGGTGTCATTCTATTCTGGGGGG
TGGGGTGGGGCAGGACAGCAAGGGGGAGGATTGGGAAGACAATAGCAGGCATGCTGGGGATGCGGTGGGC
TCTATGGCTTCTGAGGCGGAAAGAACCAGCTGGGGCTCGATACCGTCGACCTCTAGCTAGAGCTTGGCGT
AATCATGGTCATAGCTGTTTCCTGTGTGAAATTGTTATCCGCTCACAATTCCACACAACATACGAGCCGG
AAGCATAAAGTGTAAAGCCTAGGGTGCCTAATGAGTGAGCTAACTCACATTAATTGCGTTGCGCTCACTG
CCCGCTTTCCAGTCGGGAAACCTGTCGTGCCAGCTGCATTAATGAATCGGCCAACGCGCGGGGAGAGGCG
GTTTGCGTATTGGGCGCTCTTCCGCTTCCTCGCTCACTGACTCGCTGCGCTCGGTCGTTCGGCTGCGGCG
AGCGGTATCAGCTCACTCAAAGGCGGTAATACGGTTATCCACAGAATCAGGGGATAACGCAGGAAAGAAC
ATGTGAGCAAAAGGCCAGCAAAAGGCCAGGAACCGTAAAAAGGCCGCGTTGCTGGCGTTTTTCCATAGGC
TCCGCCCCCCTGACGAGCATCACAAAAATCGACGCTCAAGTCAGAGGTGGCGAAACCCGACAGGACTATA
AAGATACCAGGCGTTTCCCCCTGGAAGCTCCCTCGTGCGCTCTCCTGTTCCGACCCTGCCGCTTACCGGA
TACCTGTCCGCCTTTCTCCCTTCGGGAAGCGTGGCGCTTTCTCATAGCTCACGCTGTAGGTATCTCAGTT
CGGTGTAGGTCGTTCGCTCCAAGCTGGGCTGTGTGCACGAACCCCCCGTTCAGCCCGACCGCTGCGCCTT
ATCCGGTAACTATCGTCTTGAGTCCAACCCGGTAAGACACGACTTATCGCCACTGGCAGCAGCCACTGGT
AACAGGATTAGCAGAGCGAGGTATGTAGGCGGTGCTACAGAGTTCTTGAAGTGGTGGCCTAACTACGGCT
ACACTAGAAGAACAGTATTTGGTATCTGCGCTCTGCTGAAGCCAGTTACCTTCGGAAAAAGAGTTGGTAG
CTCTTGATCCGGCAAACAAACCACCGCTGGTAGCGGTGGTTTTTTTGTTTGCAAGCAGCAGATTACGCGC
AGAAAAAAAGGATCTCAAGAAGATCCTTTGATCTTTTCTACGGGGTCTGACACTCAGTGGAACGAAAACT
CACGTTAAGGGATTTTGGTCATGAGATTATCAAAAAGGATCTTCACCTAGATCCTTTTAAATTAAAAATG
AAGTTTTAAATCAATCTAAAGTATATATGAGTAAACTTGGTCTGACAGTTACCAATGCTTAATCAGTGAG
GCACCTATCTCAGCGATCTGTCTATTTCGTTCATCCATAGTTGCCTGACTCCCCGTCGTGTAGATAACTA
CGATACGGGAGGGCTTACCATCTGGCCCCAGTGCTGCAATGATACCGCGGCTACCACGCTCACCGGCTCC
AGATTTATCAGCAATAAACCAGCCAGCCGGAAGGGCCGAGCGCAGAAGTGGTCCTGCAACTTTATCCGCC
TCCATCCAGTCTATTAATTGTTGCCGGGAAGCTAGAGTAAGTAGTTCGCCAGTTAATAGTTTGCGCAACG
TTGTTGCCATTGCTACAGGCATCGTGGTGTCACGCTCGTCGTTTGGTATGGCTTCATTCAGCTCCGGTTC
CCAACGATCAAGGCGAGTTACATGATCCCCCATGTTGTGCAAAAAAGCGGTTAGCTCCTTCGGTCCTCCG
ATCGTTGTCAGAAGTAAGTTGGCCGCAGTGTTATCACTCATGGTTATGGCAGCACTGCATAATTCTCTTA
CTGTCATGCCATCCGTAAGATGCTTTTCTGTGACTGGTGAGTACTCAACCAAGTCATTCTGAGAATAGTG
TATGCGGCGACCGAGTTGCTCTTGCCCGGCGTCAATACGGGATAATACCGCGCCACATAGCAGAACTTTA
AAAGTGCTCATCATTGGAAAACGTTCTTCGGGGCGAAAACTCTCAAGGATCTTACCGCTGTTGAGATCCA
GTTCGATGTAACCCACTCGTGCACCCAACTGATCTTCAGCATCTTTTACTTTCACCAGCGTTTCTGGGTG
AGCAAAAACAGGAAGGCAAAATGCCGCAAAAAAGGGAATAAGGGCGACACGGAAATGTTGAATACTCATA
CTCTTCCTTTTTCAATATTATTGAAGCATTTATCAGGGTTATTGTCTCATGAGCGGATACATATTTGAAT
GTATTTAGAAAAATAAACAAATAGGGGTTCCGCGCACATTTCCCCGAAAAGTGCCACCTGACGTCGACGG
ATCGGGAGATCGATCTCCCGATCCCCTAGGGTCGACTCTCAGTACAATCTGCTCTGATGCCGCATAGTTA
AGCCAGTATCTGCTCCCTGCTTGTGTGTTGGAGGTCGCTGAGTAGTGCGCGAGCAAAATTTAAGCTACAA
CAAGGCAAGGCTTGACCGACAATTGCATGAAGAATCTGCTTAGGGTTAGGCGTTTTGCGCTGCTTCGCGA
TGTACGGGCCAGATATACGCGTTGACATTGATTATTGACTAGTTATTAATAGTAATCAATTACGGGGTCA
TTAGTTCATAGCCCATATATGGAGTTCCGCGTTACATAACTTACGGTAAATGGCCCGCCTGGCTGACCGC
CCAACGACCCCCGCCCATTGACGTCAATAATGACGTATGTTCCCATAGTAACGCCAATAGGGACTTTCCA
TTGACGTCAATGGGTGGAGTATTTACGGTAAACTGCCCACTTGGCAGTACATCAAGTGTATCATATGCCA
AGTACGCCCCCTATTGACGTCAATGACGGTAAATGGCCCGCCTGGCATTATGCCCAGTACATGACCTTAT
GGGACTTTCCTACTTGGCAGTACATCTACGTATTAGTCATCGCTATTACCATGGTGATGCGGTTTTGGCA
GTACATCAATGGGCGTGGATAGCGGTTTGACTCACGGGGATTTCCAAGTCTCCACCCCATTGACGTCAAT
GGGAGTTTGTTTTGGCACCAAAATCAACGGGACTTTCCAAAATGTCGTAACAACTCCGCCCCATTGACGC
AAATGGGCGGTAGGCGTGTACGGTGGGAGGTCTATATAAGCAGAGCTGGTTTAGTGAACCGTCAGATCCG
CTAGAGATCCGCGGCCGCTAATACGACTCACTATAGGGAGAGCCGCCACCATGAAACGGACAGCCGACGG
AAGCGAGTTCGAGTCACCAAAGAAGAAGCGGAAAGTCATGTCTGAAGTCGAGTTTAGCCACGAGTATTGG
ATGAGGCACGCACTGACCCTGGCAAAGCGAGCATGGGATGAAAGAGAAGTCCCCGTGGGCGCCGTGCTGG
TGCACAACAATAGAGTGATCGGAGAGGGATGGAACAGGGCAATCGGCCACCACGACCCTACCGCACACGC
AGAGATCATGGCACTGAGGCAGGGAGGCCTGGTCATGCAGAATTACCGCCTGTTCGATGCCACCCTGTAT
GTGACACTGGAGCCATGCGTGATGTGCGCAGGAGCAATGATCCACAGCAGGATCGGAAGAGTGGTGTTCG
GAGTGCGGGGCGCCAGGCACGGCGCAGCAGGCTCCCTGATGAATGTGCTGCACTACCCCGGCATAAAGCA
CCGGGTGGAGATCACAGAGGGAATCCTGGCAGACGAGTGCGCCGCCCTGCTGAGCCGTTTCTTTAGAATG
CCGAGACGGGTGTTCAAGGCCCAGAAGAACGCACAGAGCTCCACCGACTCTGGAGGATCTAGCGGAGGAT
CCTCTGGCAGCGAGACACCAGGAACAAGCGAGTCAGCAACACCAGAGAGCAGTGGCGGCAGCAGCGGCGG
CAGCGACAAGAAGTACAGCATCGGCCTGGCCATCGGCACCAACTCTGTGGGCTGGGCCGTGATCACCGAC
GAGTACAAGGTGCCCAGCAAGAAATTCAAGGTGCTGGGCAACACCGACCGGCACAGCATCAAGAAGAACC
TGATCGGAGCCCTGCTGTTCGACAGCGGCGAAACAGCCGAGGCCACCCGGCTGAAGAGAACCGCCAGAAG
AAGATACACCAGACGGAAGAACCGGATCTGCTATCTGCAAGAGATCTTCAGCAACGAGATGGCCAAGGTG
GACGACAGCTTCTTCCACAGACTGGAAGAGTCCTTCCTGGTGGAAGAGGATAAGAAGCACGAGCGGCACC
CCATCTTCGGCAACATCGTGGACGAGGTGGCCTACCACGAGAAGTACCCCACCATCTACCACCTGAGAAA
GAAACTGGTGGACAGCACCGACAAGGCCGACCTGCGGCTGATCTATCTGGCCCTGGCCCACATGATCAAG
TTCCGGGGCCACTTCCTGATCGAGGGCGACCTGAACCCCGACAACAGCGACGTGGACAAGCTGTTCATCC
AGCTGGTGCAGACCTACAACCAGCTGTTCGAGGAAAACCCCATCAACGCCAGCGGCGTGGACGCCAAGGC
CATCCTGTCTGCCAGACTGAGCAAGAGCAGACGGCTGGAAAATCTGATCGCCCAGCTGCCCGGCGAAAAG
AAGAATGGCCTGTTCGGAAACCTGATTGCCCTGAGCCTGGGCCTGACCCCCAACTTCAAGAGCAACTTCG
ACCTGGCCGAGGATGCCAAACTGCAGCTGAGCAAGGACACCTACGACGACGACCTGGACAACCTGCTGGC
CCAGATCGGCGACCAGTACGCCGACCTGTT
Features (pLannotate 1.2.2; 16 found; start..end, strand, type, name):
   3353..3577    +  polyA_signal   bGH poly(A) signal: bovine growth hormone polyadenylation signal
   3581..3602    +  promoter       SV40 promoter (fragment): SV40 enhancer and early promoter
   3607..3623    +  misc_feature   MCS (fragment): pBluescript multiple cloning site
   3672..3688    -  protein_bind   lac operator: The lac repressor binds to the lac operator to inhibit transcription in E. coli. This inhibition can be relieved by adding lactose or isopropyl-β-D-thiogalactopyranoside (IPTG). lac repressor encoded by lacI
   3696..3726    -  promoter       lac promoter: promoter for the E. coli lac operon
   3741..3762    -  protein_bind   CAP binding site: CAP binding activates transcription in the presence of cAMP. E. coli catabolite activator protein
   3775..3867    -  CDS            lacI (fragment): lac repressor; lacI; The lac repressor binds to the lac operator to inhibit transcription in E. coli. This inhibition can be relieved by adding lactose or isopropyl-β-D-thiogalactopyranoside (IPTG).
   4050..4638    -  rep_origin     ori: high-copy-number ColE1/pMB1/pBR322/pUC origin of replication
   4809..5669    -  CDS            AmpR: β-lactamase; bla; confers resistance to ampicillin, carbenicillin, and related antibiotics
   5670..5774    -  promoter       AmpR promoter: bla
   5845..5889    -  misc_feature   bom (fragment): basis of mobility region from pBR322
   6044..6423    +  enhancer       CMV enhancer: human cytomegalovirus immediate early enhancer
   6424..6627    +  promoter       CMV promoter: human cytomegalovirus (CMV) immediate early promoter
   6669..6687    +  promoter       T7 promoter: promoter for bacteriophage T7 RNA polymerase
   6758..7246    +  CDS            tadA: TADA_ECOLI - Also known as yfhC. Experimental evidence at protein level: Swiss-Prot protein existence level 1. Catalyzes the deamination of adenosine to inosine at the wobble position 34 of tRNA(Arg2). Essential for cell viability. From Escherichia coli (strain K12).
   7355..3236    +  CDS            dCas9 (fragment) (across the origin): catalytically dead mutant of the Cas9 endonuclease from the Streptococcus pyogenes Type II CRISPR/Cas system RNA-guided DNA-binding protein that lacks endonuclease activity due to the D10A mutation in the RuvC catalytic domain and the N863A mutation in the HNH catalytic domain
