[The description below was written by a language model from this plasmid's Addgene catalogue record and pLannotate feature annotations shown in this document.]
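Description:
ABE-RA4.4 is a mammalian expression plasmid of about 8.2 kb that encodes an adenine base editor variant, built on a pCMV backbone. It is propagated in E. coli through a high-copy ColE1/pBR322-type origin and selected with ampicillin via the β-lactamase gene and its native promoter. The backbone also carries small remnants of earlier cloning vectors, including a lac promoter/operator with CAP site, fragments of lacI, an SV40 promoter, a multiple cloning site and the pBR322 bom region. None of these appears to have a role in the payload.

The insert, TadA-RA4.4-SpCas9 D10A (about 4.8 kb), is a single open reading frame transcribed from the human CMV immediate-early enhancer and promoter and terminated by the bovine growth hormone polyadenylation signal. A T7 promoter lies between the CMV promoter and the coding region. At the N-terminus is an engineered version of the E. coli tRNA adenosine deaminase TadA, carrying seventeen recorded substitutions (among them A106V, D108G, H123Y, D147R, E155V and I156F). It is joined across a short unannotated gap, presumably a linker, to Streptococcus pyogenes Cas9. The automated annotation labels the Cas9 portion as a dCas9 fragment, but the catalogue entry lists only the D10A mutation, which would make it a nickase, as is usual for base editors. Nuclear localisation signals or tags are not annotated, so the record does not establish their presence.

No guide RNA cassette is annotated, so a guide would have to be supplied separately. When directed to a target site, such an editor deaminates adenosine to inosine, giving A•T to G•C conversion without a double-strand break. The associated publication describes this variant as having expanded sequence-context compatibility.
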