Addgene plasmid #208309: ABE-RA4.4
Purpose: Expresses ABE-RA4.4in mammalian cells
Depositing lab: Weixin Tang. Depositing organization: University of Chicago. Publication: An adenine base editor variant expands context compatibility. Xiao YL, Wu Y, Tang W. Nat Biotechnol. 2024 Jan 2. doi: 10.1038/s41587-023-01994-3. PubMed 38168987.
Backbone
  Vector backbone: pCMV with a BR322 origin
  Backbone size w/o insert (bp): 3402
  Vector type: Mammalian Expression
Growth in bacteria
  Bacterial resistance: Ampicillin, 100 μg/mL
  Growth temperature: 37°C
  Growth strain: DH5alpha
  Copy number: High Copy
Gene/Insert
  Gene/Insert name: TadA-RA4.4-SpCas9 D10A
  Species: E. coli
  Insert size (bp): 4818
  Mutation: P48A, R51H, I76F, A106V, D108G, K110R, T111H, D119N, H123Y, M126I, N127K, D147R, R152P, Q154R, E155V, I156F, K161N
  Cloning method: Restriction Enzyme; 5′ cloning site Unknown (unknown if destroyed); 3′ cloning site Unknown (unknown if destroyed)
Terms and licenses: Academic/Nonprofit Terms; Industry Terms: Not Available to Industry
How to cite: ABE-RA4.4 was a gift from Weixin Tang (Addgene plasmid # 208309 ; http://n2t.net/addgene:208309 ; RRID:Addgene_208309)
